>Addgene plasmid #184541 | rAAV2/MG1.2 | addgene full sequence | sequence record 361941 | Addgene NGS Result
CCAGGGTTTTCCCAGTCACGACGTTGTAAAACGACGGCCAGTGAGCGCGCGTAATACGACTCACTATAGG
GCGAATTGGGTACCGGGCCCCCCCTCGATCGAGGTCGACGGTATCGGGGGAGCTCGCAGGGTCTCCATTT
TGAAGCGGGAGGTTTGAACGCGCAGCCGCCATGCCGGGGTTTTACGAGATTGTGATTAAGGTCCCCAGCG
ACCTTGACGAGCATCTGCCCGGCATTTCTGACAGCTTTGTGAACTGGGTGGCCGAGAAGGAATGGGAGTT
GCCGCCAGATTCTGACATGGATCTGAATCTGATTGAGCAGGCACCCCTGACCGTGGCCGAGAAGCTGCAG
CGCGACTTTCTGACGGAATGGCGCCGTGTGAGTAAGGCCCCGGAGGCTCTTTTCTTTGTGCAATTTGAGA
AGGGAGAGAGCTACTTCCACATGCACGTGCTCGTGGAAACCACCGGGGTGAAATCCATGGTTTTGGGACG
TTTCCTGAGTCAGATTCGCGAAAAACTGATTCAGAGAATTTACCGCGGGATCGAGCCGACTTTGCCAAAC
TGGTTCGCGGTCACAAAGACCAGAAATGGCGCCGGAGGCGGGAACAAGGTGGTGGATGAGTGCTACATCC
CCAATTACTTGCTCCCCAAAACCCAGCCTGAGCTCCAGTGGGCGTGGACTAATATGGAACAGTATTTAAG
CGCCTGTTTGAATCTCACGGAGCGTAAACGGTTGGTGGCGCAGCATCTGACGCACGTGTCGCAGACGCAG
GAGCAGAACAAAGAGAATCAGAATCCCAATTCTGATGCGCCGGTGATCAGATCAAAAACTTCAGCCAGGT
ACATGGAGCTGGTCGGGTGGCTCGTGGACAAGGGGATTACCTCGGAGAAGCAGTGGATCCAGGAGGACCA
GGCCTCATACATCTCCTTCAATGCGGCCTCCAACTCGCGGTCCCAAATCAAGGCTGCCTTGGACAATGCG
GGAAAGATTATGAGCCTGACTAAAACCGCCCCCGACTACCTGGTGGGCCAGCAGCCCGTGGAGGACATTT
CCAGCAATCGGATTTATAAAATTTTGGAACTAAACGGGTACGATCCCCAATATGCGGCTTCCGTCTTTCT
GGGATGGGCCACGAAAAAGTTCGGCAAGAGGAACACCATCTGGCTGTTTGGGCCTGCAACTACCGGGAAG
ACCAACATCGCGGAGGCCATAGCCCACACTGTGCCCTTCTACGGGTGCGTAAACTGGACCAATGAGAACT
TTCCCTTCAACGACTGTGTCGACAAGATGGTGATCTGGTGGGAGGAGGGGAAGATGACCGCCAAGGTCGT
GGAGTCGGCCAAAGCCATTCTCGGAGGAAGCAAGGTGCGCGTGGACCAGAAATGCAAGTCCTCGGCCCAG
ATAGACCCGACTCCCGTGATCGTCACCTCCAACACCAACATGTGCGCCGTGATTGACGGGAACTCAACGA
CCTTCGAACACCAGCAGCCGTTGCAAGACCGGATGTTCAAATTTGAACTCACCCGCCGTCTGGATCATGA
CTTTGGGAAGGTCACCAAGCAGGAAGTCAAAGACTTTTTCCGGTGGGCAAAGGATCACGTGGTTGAGGTG
GAGCATGAATTCTACGTCAAAAAGGGTGGAGCCAAGAAAAGACCCGCCCCCAGTGACGCAGATATAAGTG
AGCCCAAACGGGTGCGCGAGTCAGTTGCGCAGCCATCGACGTCAGACGCGGAAGCTTCGATCAACTACGC
AGACAGGTACCAAAACAAATGTTCTCGTCACGTGGGCATGAATCTGATGCTGTTTCCCTGCAGACAATGC
GAGAGAATGAATCAGAATTCAAATATCTGCTTCACTCACGGACAGAAAGACTGTTTAGAGTGCTTTCCCG
TGTCAGAATCTCAACCCGTTTCTGTCGTCAAAAAGGCGTATCAGAAACTGTGCTACATTCATCATATCAT
GGGAAAGGTGCCAGACGCTTGCACTGCCTGCGATCTGGTCAATGTGGATTTGGATGACTGCATCTTTGAA
CAATAAATGATTTAAATCAGGTATGGCTGCCGATGGTTATCTTCCAGATTGGCTCGAGGACAACCTTAGT
GAAGGAATTCGCGAGTGGTGGGCTTTGAAACCTGGAGCCCCTCAACCCAAGGCAAATCAACAACATCAAG
ACAACGCTCGAGGTCTTGTGCTTCCGGGTTACAAATACCTTGGACCCGGCAACGGACTCGACAAGGGGGA
GCCGGTCAACGCAGCAGACGCGGCGGCCCTCGAGCACGACAAGGCCTACGACCAGCAGCTCAAGGCCGGA
GACAACCCGTACCTCAAGTACAACCACGCCGACGCCGAGTTCCAGGAGCGGCTCAAAGAAGATACGTCTT
TTGGGGGCAACCTCGGGCGAGCAGTCTTCCAGGCCAAAAAGAGGCTTCTTGAACCTCTTGGTCTGGTTGA
GGAAGCGGCTAAGACGGCTCCTGGAAAGAAGAGGCCTGTAGAGCAGTCTCCTCAGGAACCGGACTCCTCC
GCGGGTATTGGCAAATCGGGTGCACAGCCCGCTAAAAAGAGACTCAATTTCGGTCAGACTGGCGACACAG
AGTCAGTCCCAGACCCTCAACCAATCGGAGAACCTCCCGCAGCCCCCTCAGGTGTGGGATCTCTTACAAT
GGCTTCAGGTGGTGGCGCACCAGTGGCAGACAATAACGAAGGTGCCGATGGAGTGGGTAGTTCCTCGGGA
AATTGGCATTGCGATTCCCAATGGCTGGGGGACAGAGTCATCACCACCAGCACCCGAACCTGGGCCCTGC
CCACCTACAACAATCACCTCTACAAGCAAATCTCCAACAGCACATCTGGAGGATCTTCAAATGACAACGC
CTACTTCGGCTACAGCACCCCCTGGGGGTATTTTGACTTCAACAGATTCCACTGCCACTTCTCACCACGT
GACTGGCAGCGACTCATCAACAACAACTGGGGATTCCGGCCTAAGCGACTCAACTTCAAGCTCTTCAACA
TTCAGGTCAAAGAGGTTACGGACAACAATGGAGTCAAGACCATCGCCAATAACCTTACCAGCACGGTCCA
GGTCTTCACGGACTCAGACTATCAGCTCCCGTACGTGCTCGGGTCGGCTCACGAGGGCTGCCTCCCGCCG
TTCCCAGCGGACGTTTTCATGATTCCTCAGTACGGGTATCTGACGCTTAATGATGGAAGCCAGGCCGTGG
GTCGTTCGTCCTTTTACTGCCTGGAATATTTCCCGTCGCAAATGCTAAGAACGGGTAACAACTTCCAGTT
CAGCTACGAGTTTGAGAACGTACCTTTCCATAGCAGCTACGCTCACAGCCAAAGCCTGGACCGACTAATG
AATCCACTCATCGACCAATACTTGTACTATCTCTCTAGAACTATTAACGGTTCTGGACAGAATCAACAAA
CGCTAAAATTCAGTGTGGCCGGACCCAGCAACATGGCTGTCCAGGGAAGAAACTACATACCTGGACCCAG
CTACCGACAACAACGTGTCTCAACCACTGTGACTCAAAACAACAACAGCGAATTTGCTTGGCCTGGAGCT
TCTTCTTGGGCTCTCAATGGACGTAATAGCTTGATGAATCCTGGACCTGCTATGGCCAGCCACAAAGAAG
GAGAGGACCGTTTCTTTCCTTTGTCTGGATCTTTAATTTTTGGCAAACAAGGTACCGGTAGAGACAACGT
GGATGCGGACAAAGTCATGATAACCAACGAAGAAGAAATTAAAACTACTAACCCGGTAGCAACGGAGTCC
TATGGACAAGTGGCCACAAACCACCAGAGTGCCACTGAGCCTCCGAAGACTACGTCTGCACAGGCGCAGA
CCGGTTGGGTTCAAAACCAAGGAATACTTCCGGGTATGGTTTGGCAGGACAGAGATGTGTACCTGCAAGG
ACCCATTTGGGCCAAAATTCCTCACACGGACGGCAACTTTCACCCTTCTCCGCTGATGGGAGGGTTTGGA
ATGAAGCACCCGCCTCCTCAGATCCTCATCAAAAACACACCTGTACCTGCGGATCCTCCAACGGCCTTCA
ACAAGGACAAGCTGAACTCTTTCATCACCCAGTATTCTACTGGCCAAGTCAGCGTGGAGATCGAGTGGGA
GCTGCAGAAGGAAAACAGCAAGCGCTGGAACCCGGAGATCCAGTACACTTCCAACTATTACAAGTCTAAT
AATGTTGAATTTGCTGTTAATACTGAAGGTGTATATAGTGAACCCCGCCCCATTGGCACCAGATACCTGA
CTCGTAATCTGTAAGTTTAAACCTGCAGGACTAGAGGTCCTGTATTAGAGGTCACGTGAGTGTTTTGCGA
CATTTTGCGACACCATGTGGTCACGCTGGGTATTTAAGCCCGAGTGAGCACGCAGGGTCTCCATTTTGAA
GCGGGAGGTTTGAACGCGCAGCCGCCAAGCCGAATTCTGCAGATATCCATCACACTGGCGGCCGCTCGAC
TAGAGCGGCCGCCACCGCGGTGGAGCTCCAGCTTTTGTTCCCTTTAGTGAGGGTTAATTGCGCGCTTGGC
GTAATCATGGTCATAGCTGTTTCCTGTGTGAAATTGTTATCCGCTCACAATTCCACACAACATACGAGCC
GGAAGCATAAAGTGTAAAGCCTGGGGTGCCTAATGAGTGAGCTAACTCACATTAATTGCGTTGCGCTCAC
TGCCCGCTTTCCAGTCGGGAAACCTGTCGTGCCAGCTGCATTAATGAATCGGCCAACGCGCGGGGAGAGG
CGGTTTGCGTATTGGGCGCTCTTCCGCTTCCTCGCTCACTGACTCGCTGCGCTCGGTCGTTCGGCTGCGG
CGAGCGGTATCAGCTCACTCAAAGGCGGTAATACGGTTATCCACAGAATCAGGGGATAACGCAGGAAAGA
ACATGTGAGCAAAAGGCCAGCAAAAGGCCAGGAACCGTAAAAAGGCCGCGTTGCTGGCGTTTTTCCATAG
GCTCCGCCCCCCTGACGAGCATCACAAAAATCGACGCTCAAGTCAGAGGTGGCGAAACCCGACAGGACTA
TAAAGATACCAGGCGTTTCCCCCTGGAAGCTCCCTCGTGCGCTCTCCTGTTCCGACCCTGCCGCTTACCG
GATACCTGTCCGCCTTTCTCCCTTCGGGAAGCGTGGCGCTTTCTCATAGCTCACGCTGTAGGTATCTCAG
TTCGGTGTAGGTCGTTCGCTCCAAGCTGGGCTGTGTGCACGAACCCCCCGTTCAGCCCGACCGCTGCGCC
TTATCCGGTAACTATCGTCTTGAGTCCAACCCGGTAAGACACGACTTATCGCCACTGGCAGCAGCCACTG
GTAACAGGATTAGCAGAGCGAGGTATGTAGGCGGTGCTACAGAGTTCTTGAAGTGGTGGCCTAACTACGG
CTACACTAGAAGAACAGTATTTGGTATCTGCGCTCTGCTGAAGCCAGTTACCTTCGGAAAAAGAGTTGGT
AGCTCTTGATCCGGCAAACAAACCACCGCTGGTAGCGGTGGTTTTTTTGTTTGCAAGCAGCAGATTACGC
GCAGAAAAAAAGGATCTCAAGAAGATCCTTTGATCTTTTCTACGGGGTCTGACGCTCAGTGGAACGAAAA
CTCACGTTAAGGGATTTTGGTCATGAGATTATCAAAAAGGATCTTCACCTAGATCCTTTTAAATTAAAAA
TGAAGTTTTAAATCAATCTAAAGTATATATGAGTAAACTTGGTCTGACAGTTACCAATGCTTAATCAGTG
AGGCACCTATCTCAGCGATCTGTCTATTTCGTTCATCCATAGTTGCCTGACTCCCCGTCGTGTAGATAAC
TACGATACGGGAGGGCTTACCATCTGGCCCCAGTGCTGCAATGATACCGCGAGACCCACGCTCACCGGCT
CCAGATTTATCAGCAATAAACCAGCCAGCCGGAAGGGCCGAGCGCAGAAGTGGTCCTGCAACTTTATCCG
CCTCCATCCAGTCTATTAATTGTTGCCGGGAAGCTAGAGTAAGTAGTTCGCCAGTTAATAGTTTGCGCAA
CGTTGTTGCCATTGCTACAGGCATCGTGGTGTCACGCTCGTCGTTTGGTATGGCTTCATTCAGCTCCGGT
TCCCAACGATCAAGGCGAGTTACATGATCCCCCATGTTGTGCAAAAAAGCGGTTAGCTCCTTCGGTCCTC
CGATCGTTGTCAGAAGTAAGTTGGCCGCAGTGTTATCACTCATGGTTATGGCAGCACTGCATAATTCTCT
TACTGTCATGCCATCCGTAAGATGCTTTTCTGTGACTGGTGAGTACTCAACCAAGTCATTCTGAGAATAG
TGTATGCGGCGACCGAGTTGCTCTTGCCCGGCGTCAATACGGGATAATACCGCGCCACATAGCAGAACTT
TAAAAGTGCTCATCATTGGAAAACGTTCTTCGGGGCGAAAACTCTCAAGGATCTTACCGCTGTTGAGATC
CAGTTCGATGTAACCCACTCGTGCACCCAACTGATCTTCAGCATCTTTTACTTTCACCAGCGTTTCTGGG
TGAGCAAAAACAGGAAGGCAAAATGCCGCAAAAAAGGGAATAAGGGCGACACGGAAATGTTGAATACTCA
TACTCTTCCTTTTTCAATATTATTGAAGCATTTATCAGGGTTATTGTCTCATGAGCGGATACATATTTGA
ATGTATTTAGAAAAATAAACAAATAGGGGTTCCGCGCACATTTCCCCGAAAAGTGCCACCTAAATTGTAA
GCGTTAATATTTTGTTAAAATTCGCGTTAAATTTTTGTTAAATCAGCTCATTTTTTAACCAATAGGCCGA
AATCGGCAAAATCCCTTATAAATCAAAAGAATAGACCGAGATAGGGT
[37 nt withheld, positions 6838-6874]
AAAGAACGTGGACTCCAACGTCAAAGG
[49 nt withheld, positions 6902-6950]
T
[91 nt withheld, positions 6952-7042]
G
[124 nt withheld, positions 7044-7167]
CCCATTCGCCATTCAGGCTGCGCAACTGTTGGGAAGGGCGATCGGTGCGGGCCTCTTCGCTATTACGCCA
GCTGGCGAAAGGGGGATGTGCTGCAAGGCGATTAAGTTGGGTAACG
Features (pLannotate 1.2.2; 14 found; start..end, strand, type, name):
     52..70      +  promoter       T7 promoter: promoter for bacteriophage T7 RNA polymerase
    843..2033    +  CDS            Rep52: REP52_AAV2S - Experimental evidence at protein level: Swiss-Prot protein existence level 1. Plays a critical role during packaging of viral DNA into empty capsids, where they are thought to be part of the packaging motor complex. The single stranded genomic DNA is packaged in a 3' to 5' direction and requires the association between viral DNA and Rep40. Regulates host PKA activity by interacting with host PRKX as a mechanism to interfere with helper virus propagation and to promote its own replication. From Adeno-associated virus 2 (isolate Srivastava/1982) (AAV-2).
   2053..4281    +  CDS            VP1: CAPSD_AAV2S - Experimental evidence at protein level: Swiss-Prot protein existence level 1. Capsid protein self-assembles to form an icosahedral capsid with a T=1 symmetry, about 22 nm in diameter, and consisting of 60 copies of three size variants of the capsid protein VP1, VP2 and VP3 which differ in their N-terminus. The capsid encapsulates the genomic ssDNA. Binds to host cell heparan sulfate and uses host ITGA5-ITGB1 as coreceptor on the cell surface to provide virion attachment to target cell. This attachment induces virion internalization predominantly through clathrin-dependent endocyt
   4480..4508    -  misc_feature   MCS (fragment): pBluescript multiple cloning site
   4521..4539    -  promoter       T3 promoter: promoter for bacteriophage T3 RNA polymerase
   4584..4600    -  protein_bind   lac operator: The lac repressor binds to the lac operator to inhibit transcription in E. coli. This inhibition can be relieved by adding lactose or isopropyl-β-D-thiogalactopyranoside (IPTG). lac repressor encoded by lacI
   4608..4638    -  promoter       lac promoter: promoter for the E. coli lac operon
   4653..4674    -  protein_bind   CAP binding site: CAP binding activates transcription in the presence of cAMP. E. coli catabolite activator protein
   4687..4779    -  CDS            lacI (fragment): lac repressor; lacI; The lac repressor binds to the lac operator to inhibit transcription in E. coli. This inhibition can be relieved by adding lactose or isopropyl-β-D-thiogalactopyranoside (IPTG).
   4962..5550    -  rep_origin     ori: high-copy-number ColE1/pMB1/pBR322/pUC origin of replication
   5721..6581    -  CDS            AmpR: β-lactamase; bla; confers resistance to ampicillin, carbenicillin, and related antibiotics
   6582..6686    -  promoter       AmpR promoter: bla
   6739..7167    -  rep_origin     f1 ori (sequence partly withheld): f1 bacteriophage origin of replication; arrow indicates direction of (+) strand synthesis
   7172..44      -  CDS            lacZα (fragment) (across the origin): LacZα fragment of β-galactosidase; lacZ fragment
