[The description below was written by a language model from this plasmid's Addgene catalogue record and pLannotate feature annotations shown in this document.]
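Description:
rAAV2/MG1.2 is an AAV packaging (Rep/Cap helper) plasmid of about 7.3 kb that supplies the AAV2 replication proteins together with an engineered capsid, AAV-MG1.2, in trans during recombinant AAV production. It carries no inverted terminal repeats in the annotated features, so it is not itself packaged. It provides only the viral proteins needed to replicate and encapsidate a separate ITR-flanked transfer genome. The backbone appears to be pBluescript-derived, with T7 and T3 promoters, a fragment of the multiple cloning site, lac promoter/operator elements and lacZα remnants. It is maintained in E. coli through a high-copy ColE1/pUC-type origin and an ampicillin resistance gene (β-lactamase) driven by its own promoter. An f1 phage origin is also present.

The payload is a rep–cap arrangement on the forward strand. The automated annotation marks a Rep52 open reading frame from AAV2, followed directly by a roughly 2.2 kb VP1 capsid reading frame. The catalogue entry states only that Rep2 is expressed, and no other Rep isoforms or native AAV promoters are annotated. The annotation tool labels the capsid by similarity to AAV2 VP1, but the record describes it as a synthetic AAV9 derivative. It carries the substitutions K449R and Q588T plus a seven-residue peptide insertion (EPPKTTS) between positions 588 and 589. According to the associated publication title, this variant came from directed evolution for efficient gene delivery to microglia. The plasmid is therefore used to package transgene vectors into MG1.2 capsids for microglia-targeted transduction.
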