Addgene plasmid #184541: rAAV2/MG1.2
Purpose: AAV packaging plasmid, expressing Rep2 and AAV-MG1.2 capsid
Depositing lab: Minmin Luo. Depositing organization: National Institute of Biological Sciences, Beijing. Publication: Directed evolution of adeno-associated virus for efficient gene delivery to microglia. Lin R, Zhou Y, Yan T, Wang R, Li H, Wu Z, Zhang X, Zhou X, Zhao F, Zhang L, Li Y, Luo M. Nat Methods. 2022 Jul 25. pii: 10.1038/s41592-022-01547-7. doi: 10.1038/s41592-022-01547-7. PubMed 35879607.
Backbone
  Vector backbone: AAV helper vector
  Vector type: AAV ; helper vector for packaging
Growth in bacteria
  Bacterial resistance: Ampicillin, 100 μg/mL
  Growth temperature: 37°C
  Growth strain: DH5alpha
  Copy number: Unknown
Gene/Insert
  Gene/Insert name: AAV-MG1.2 capsid
  Species: Synthetic
  Insert size (bp): 2232
  Mutation: changes on AAV9 capsid: K449R, Q588T; insertion of EPPKTTS between T588 and A589
Terms and licenses: Academic/Nonprofit Terms; Industry Terms: Not Available to Industry
How to cite: rAAV2/MG1.2 was a gift from Minmin Luo (Addgene plasmid # 184541 ; http://n2t.net/addgene:184541 ; RRID:Addgene_184541)
